>Addgene plasmid #143889 | TFORF0707 | addgene full sequence | sequence record 408610 | Addgene NGS Result
TTAATGTAGTCTTATGCAATACTCTTGTAGTCTTGCAACATGGTAACGATGAGTTAGCAACATGCCTTAC
AAGGAGAGAAAAAGCACCGTGCATGCCGATTGGTGGAAGTAAGGTGGTACGATCGTGCCTTATTAGGAAG
GCAACAGACGGGTCTGACATGGATTGGACGAACCACTGAATTGCCGCATTGCAGAGATATTGTATTTAAG
TGCCTAGCTCGATACATAAACGGGTCTCTCTGGTTAGACCAGATCTGAGCCTGGGAGCTCTCTGGCTAAC
TAGGGAACCCACTGCTTAAGCCTCAATAAAGCTTGCCTTGAGTGCTTCAAGTAGTGTGTGCCCGTCTGTT
GTGTGACTCTGGTAACTAGAGATCCCTCAGACCCTTTTAGTCAGTGTGGAAAATCTCTAGCAGTGGCGCC
CGAACAGGGACTTGAAAGCGAAAGGGAAACCAGAGGAGCTCTCTCGACGCAGGACTCGGCTTGCTGAAGC
GCGCACGGCAAGAGGCGAGGGGCGGCGACTGGTGAGTACGCCAAAAATTTTGACTAGCGGAGGCTAGAAG
GAGAGAGATGGGTGCGAGAGCGTCAGTATTAAGCGGGGGAGAATTAGATCGCGATGGGAAAAAATTCGGT
TAAGGCCAGGGGGAAAGAAAAAATATAAATTAAAACATATAGTATGGGCAAGCAGGGAGCTAGAACGATT
CGCAGTTAATCCTGGCCTGTTAGAAACATCAGAAGGCTGTAGACAAATACTGGGACAGCTACAACCATCC
CTTCAGACAGGATCAGAAGAACTTAGATCATTATATAATACAGTAGCAACCCTCTATTGTGTGCATCAAA
GGATAGAGATAAAAGACACCAAGGAAGCTTTAGACAAGATAGAGGAAGAGCAAAACAAAAGTAAGACCAC
CGCACAGCAAGCGGCCGCTGATCTTCAGACCTGGAGGAGGAGATATGAGGGACAATTGGAGAAGTGAATT
ATATAAATATAAAGTAGTAAAAATTGAACCATTAGGAGTAGCACCCACCAAGGCAAAGAGAAGAGTGGTG
CAGAGAGAAAAAAGAGCAGTGGGAATAGGAGCTTTGTTCCTTGGGTTCTTGGGAGCAGCAGGAAGCACTA
TGGGCGCAGCGTCAATGACGCTGACGGTACAGGCCAGACAATTATTGTCTGGTATAGTGCAGCAGCAGAA
CAATTTGCTGAGGGCTATTGAGGCGCAACAGCATCTGTTGCAACTCACAGTCTGGGGCATCAAGCAGCTC
CAGGCAAGAATCCTGGCTGTGGAAAGATACCTAAAGGATCAACAGCTCCTGGGGATTTGGGGTTGCTCTG
GAAAACTCATTTGCACCACTGCTGTGCCTTGGAATGCTAGTTGGAGTAATAAATCTCTGGAACAGATTTG
GAATCACACGACCTGGATGGAGTGGGACAGAGAAATTAACAATTACACAAGCTTAATACACTCCTTAATT
GAAGAATCGCAAAACCAGCAAGAAAAGAATGAACAAGAATTATTGGAATTAGATAAATGGGCAAGTTTGT
GGAATTGGTTTAACATAACAAATTGGCTGTGGTATATAAAATTATTCATAATGATAGTAGGAGGCTTGGT
AGGTTTAAGAATAGTTTTTGCTGTACTTTCTATAGTGAATAGAGTTAGGCAGGGATATTCACCATTATCG
TTTCAGACCCACCTCCCAACCCCGAGGGGACCCATGCATTGCATCTCAATTAGTCAGCAACCAGGTGTGG
AAAGTCCCCAGGCTCCCCAGCAGGCAGAAGTATGCAAAGCATGCGTCTCAATTAGTCAGCAACCATAGTC
CCGCCCCTAACTCCGCCCATCCCGCCCCTAACTCCGCCCAGTTCCGCCCATTCTCCGCCCCATGGCTGAC
TAATTTTTTTTATTTATGCAGAGGCCGAGGCCGCCTCGGCCTCTGAGCTATTCCAGAAGTAGTGAGGAGG
CTTTTTTGGAGGCCTAGGCTTTTGCAAAAAGCTTTCTAGAGGTACCACCGGAGCTTACCATGACCGAGTA
CAAGCCCACGGTGCGCCTCGCCACCCGCGACGACGTCCCCAGGGCCGTACGCACCCTCGCCGCCGCGTTC
GCCGACTACCCCGCCACGCGCCACACCGTCGATCCGGACCGCCACATCGAGCGGGTCACCGAGCTGCAAG
AACTCTTCCTCACGCGCGTCGGGCTCGACATCGGCAAGGTGTGGGTCGCGGACGACGGCGCCGCCGTGGC
GGTCTGGACCACGCCGGAGAGCGTCGAAGCGGGGGCGGTGTTCGCCGAGATCGGCCCGCGCATGGCCGAG
TTGAGCGGTTCCCGGCTGGCCGCGCAGCAACAGATGGAAGGCCTCCTGGCGCCGCACCGGCCCAAGGAGC
CCGCGTGGTTCCTGGCCACCGTCGGCGTCTCGCCCGACCACCAGGGCAAGGGTCTGGGCAGCGCCGTCGT
GCTCCCCGGAGTGGAGGCGGCCGAGCGCGCCGGGGTGCCCGCCTTCCTGGAGACCTCCGCGCCCCGCAAC
CTCCCCTTCTACGAGCGGCTCGGCTTCACCGTCACCGCCGACGTCGAGGTGCCCGAAGGACCGCGCACCT
GGTGCATGACCCGCAAGCCCGGTGCCAGTTAACGAATTCTAGATCTTGAGACAAATGGCAGTATTCATCC
ACAATTTTAAAAGAAAAGGGGGGATTGGGGGGTACAGTGCAGGGGAAAGAATAGTAGACATAATAGCAAC
AGACATACAAACTAAAGAATTACAAAAACAAATTACAAAAATTCAAAATTTTCGGGTTTATTACAGGGAC
AGCAGAGATCCACTTTGGCGCCGGCTCGAGGCCTGCAGGTGCAAAGATGGATAAAGTTTTAAACAGAGAG
GAATCTTTGCAGCTAATGGACCTTCTAGGTCTTGAAAGGAGTGGGAATTGGCTCCGGTGCCCGTCAGTGG
GCAGAGCGCACATCGCCCACAGTCCCCGAGAAGTTGGGGGGAGGGGTCGGCAATTGAACCGGTGCCTAGA
GAAGGTGGCGCGGGGTAAACTGGGAAAGTGATGTCGTGTACTGGCTCCGCCTTTTTCCCGAGGGTGGGGG
AGAACCGTATATAAGTGCAGTAGTCGCCGTGAACGTTCTTTTTCGCAACGGGTTTGCCGCCAGAACACAG
GTAAGTGCCGTGTGTGGTTCCCGCGGGCCTGGCCTCTTTACGGGTTATGGCCCTTGCGTGCCTTGAATTA
CTTCCACCTGGCTGCAGTACGTGATTCTTGATCCCGAGCTTCGGGTTGGAAGTGGGTGGGAGAGTTCGAG
GCCTTGCGCTTAAGGAGCCCCTTCGCCTCGTGCTTGAGTTGAGGCCTGGCCTGGGCGCTGGGGCCGCCGC
GTGCGAATCTGGTGGCACCTTCGCGCCTGTCTCGCTGCTTTCGATAAGTCTCTAGCCATTTAAAATTTTT
GATGACCTGCTGCGACGCTTTTTTTCTGGCAAGATAGTCTTGTAAATGCGGGCCAAGATCTGCACACTGG
TATTTCGGTTTTTGGGGCCGCGGGCGGCGACGGGGCCCGTGCGTCCCAGCGCACATGTTCGGCGAGGCGG
GGCCTGCGAGCGCGGCCACCGAGAATCGGACGGGGGTAGTCTCAAGCTGGCCGGCCTGCTCTGGTGCCTG
GCCTCGCGCCGCCGTGTATCGCCCCGCCCTGGGCGGCAAGGCTGGCCCGGTCGGCACCAGTTGCGTGAGC
GGAAAGATGGCCGCTTCCCGGCCCTGCTGCAGGGAGCTCAAAATGGAGGACGCGGCGCTCGGGAGAGCGG
GCGGGTGAGTCACCCACACAAAGGAAAAGGGCCTTTCCGTCCTCAGCCGTCGCTTCATGTGACTCCACGG
AGTACCGGGCGCCGTCCAGGCACCTCGATTAGTTCTCGAGCTTTTGGAGTACGTCGTCTTTAGGTTGGGG
GGAGGGGTTTTATGCGATGGAGTTTCCCCACACTGAGTGGGTGGAGACTGAAGTTAGGCCAGCTTGGCAC
TTGATGTAATTCTCCTTGGAATTTGCCCTTTTTGAGTTTGGATCTTGGTTCATTCTCAAGCCTCAGACAG
TGGTTCAAAGTTTTTTTCTTCCATTTCAGGTGTCGTGAGGCTAGCACCGCCACCATGTCAAGTTCAGGTT
ATCCTCCCAACCAAGGAGCATTCAGCACAGAACAAAGTCGTTATCCTCCTCACTCTGTCCAGTATACATT
TCCCAACACCCGCCACCAGCAGGAGTTCGCAGTCCCTGATTATCGTTCCTCTCATCTTGAAGTGAGTCAG
GCATCACAGCTTTTGCAGCAACAGCAGCAGCAACAGCTTCGAAGGCGACCTTCCTTGCTTTCAGAATTTC
ACCCAGGTTCTGACAGGCCTCAAGAAAGGAGAACTAGTTATGAACCGTTTCATCCAGGCCCATCCCCAGT
GGATCATGATTCACTGGAATCGAAGCGACCACGTCTGGAACAGGTTTCTGATTCTCATTTTCAGCGTGTC
AGTGCTGCGGTTTTGCCTTTAGTGCACCCGCTGCCAGAAGGGCTGAGGGCTTCTGCAGATGCTAAGAAGG
ATCCAGCATTCGGAGGCAAACATGAAGCTCCATCCTCTCCAATTTCGGGGCAACCATGTGGAGATGATCA
AAATGCTTCACCTTCAAAACTCTCAAAGGAAGAGTTAATACAGAGTATGGATCGTGTAGATCGAGAAATT
GCAAAAGTAGAACAGCAGATCCTTAAACTGAAAAAGAAACAACAACAGCTTGAAGAAGAGGCAGCTAAAC
CTCCTGAGCCTGAGAAGCCCGTGTCCCCTCCTCCTGTGGAGCAGAAACACCGCAGTATTGTCCAAATTAT
TTATGATGAGAATCGGAAAAAAGCAGAAGAAGCTCATAAAATTTTTGAAGGTCTTGGCCCAAAAGTTGAA
CTGCCACTGTATAACCAGCCATCAGATACCAAGGTGTACCATGAGAACATCAAGACAAACCAGGTGATGA
GGAAAAAACTCATTTTATTTTTTAAAAGAAGAAATCATGCAAGAAAACAAAGGGAACAAAAAATCTGCCA
GCGTTATGATCAGCTCATGGAGGCATGGGAGAAAAAAGTGGACAGAATAGAAAATAATCCTCGGAGGAAA
GCTAAAGAAAGCAAAACAAGGGAATACTATGAAAAGCAGTTTCCAGAAATTCGAAAACAAAGAGAACAGC
AAGAAAGATTTCAGCGAGTTGGGCAGAGGGGAGCTGGTCTTTCAGCCACCATTGCTAGGAGTGAGCATGA
GATTTCTGAAATTATTGATGGGCTCTCTGAGCAGGAGAATAATGAGAAACAAATGCGGCAGCTCTCTGTG
ATTCCACCTATGATGTTTGATGCAGAACAAAGACGAGTCAAGTTCATTAACATGAATGGGCTTATGGAGG
ACCCTATGAAAGTGTATAAAGATAGGCAGTTTATGAATGTTTGGACTGACCATGAAAAGGAGATCTTTAA
GGACAAGTTTATCCAGCATCCAAAAAACTTTGGACTAATTGCATCATACTTGGAGAGGAAGAGTGTTCCT
GATTGTGTTTTGTATTACTATTTAACCAAGAAAAATGAGAATTATAAAGCCCTCGTCAGAAGGAATTATG
GGAAACGCAGAGGCAGAAACCAGCAAATTGCTCGACCCTCGCAAGAAGAAAAAGTAGAAGAAAAAGAAGA
GGATAAAGCAGAAAAAACAGAAAAAAAAGAAGAAGAAAAGAAAGATGAAGAGGAAAAAGATGAAAAAGAA
GACTCCAAAGAAAATACCAAGGAAAAGGACAAGATAGATGGTACAGCAGAAGAAACTGAGGAAAGAGAGC
AAGCCACACCCCGGGGGCGAAAGACTGCCAACAGTCAGGGCCGCCGTAAGGGCCGGATCACCAGGTCCAT
GACAAACGAAGCTGCAGCTGCCAGTGCTGCAGCCGCAGCGGCTACTGAAGAGCCCCCACCACCTCTGCCA
CCGCCACCAGAACCCATTTCTACAGAGCCTGTGGAGACCTCTCGATGGACAGAAGAAGAAATGGAAGTTG
CTAAAAAAGGTCTAGTAGAACATGGTCGTAACTGGGCAGCAATTGCTAAAATGGTGGGAACGAAAAGTGA
AGCTCAATGTAAAAACTTCTATTTTAACTATAAAAGGCGACACAATCTTGACAACCTCTTACAGCAGCAT
AAACAGAAAACTTCACGAAAACCTCGTGAAGAGCGAGATGTGTCTCAATGTGAAAGTGTCGCTTCCACTG
TTTCTGCTCAGGAGGATGAAGATATTGAAGCCTCCAATGAAGAAGAAAATCCAGAAGACAGCGAAGGTGC
AGAAAATAGTTCTGATACAGAAAGTGCTCCTTCTCCTTCACCAGTTGAAGCTGTCAAGCCCAGCGAGGAC
AGTCCTGAAAATGCTACTTCTCGAGGAAACACAGAACCTGCGGTTGAGCTTGAGCCCACCACGGAAACTG
CACCCAGTACATCTCCCTCCTTAGCAGTTCCAAGTACAAAACCAGCTGAAGATGAAAGTGTGGAGACCCA
GGTGAATGACAGCATCAGTGCTGAGACAGCAGAGCAGATGGATGTAGATCAGCAGGAGCACAGTGCTGAA
GAGGGTTCTGTTTGTGATCCCCCACCCGCTACCAAAGCTGACTCTGTGGACGTTGAAGTGAGGGTGCCAG
AAAACCATGCATCTAAAGTTGAAGGTGATAATACCAAAGAAAGAGACTTGGATAGAGCCAGTGAGAAGGT
GGAACCTAGAGATGAAGATTTGGTGGTAGCTCAGCAAATAAATGCCCAAAGGCCCGAGCCCCAGTCAGAC
AATGATTCCAGTGCCACGTGCAGCGCTGATGAGGATGTGGATGGAGAGCCAGAGAGGCAGAGAATGTTTC
CTATGGACTCAAAGCCTTCACTGTTAAACCCCACTGGATCTATACTCGTCTCATCTCCGTTAAAACCAAA
TCCACTGGATCTGCCACAGCTTCAGCATCGAGCTGCTGTTATCCCACCAATGGTATCCTGCACCCCATGT
AACATACCAATTGGAACCCCAGTGAGCGGCTATGCTCTCTACCAGCGACACATTAAAGCAATGCATGAGT
CAGCACTCCTGGAGGAGCAGCGGCAGAGACAAGAACAGATAGATTTGGAATGTAGAAGTTCTACAAGTCC
ATGTGGCACATCCAAGAGTCCAAACAGAGAGTGGGAAGTCCTTCAGCCTGCTCCACATCAAGTGATAACT
AATCTCCCTGAAGGCGTTCGGCTTCCGACAACTCGACCAACCAGGCCACCGCCCCCTCTCATCCCGTCAT
CCAAAACCACAGTGGCTTCAGAAAAACCATCTTTTATAATGGGAGGCTCCATCTCACAGGGAACACCAGG
CACTTATTTGACTTCTCATAATCAGGCTTCCTACACTCAAGAAACACCCAAGCCGTCAGTGGGATCTATC
TCTCTTGGACTGCCACGGCAACAGGAATCTGCCAAATCAGCTACTTTGCCCTACATCAAGCAGGAAGAAT
TTTCTCCCCGAAGCCAAAACTCACAACCTGAGGGTCTGTTGGTCAGGGCCCAACATGAAGGTGTAGTCAG
AGGTACCGCAGGAGCCATACAAGAAGGAAGTATAACTCGGGGAACTCCAACCAGCAAAATTTCAGTGGAG
AGCATTCCATCCCTACGGGGCTCTATCACTCAGGGCACCCCGGCTCTGCCCCAGACTGGCATACCAACAG
AGGCTTTGGTGAAGGGGTCCATTTCGAGAATGCCCATTGAAGACAGCAGTCCTGAGAAAGGCAGAGAGGA
AGCTGCATCCAAAGGCCATGTTATTTATGAAGGCAAAAGTGGACATATCTTGTCATATGATAATATTAAG
AATGCCCGAGAAGGGACTAGGAGTCCAAGAACAGCTCATGAAATCAGTTTAAAGAGAAGCTATGAATCAG
TGGAAGGAAATATAAAGCAAGGGATGTCAATGAGGGAGTCTCCTGTATCAGCACCGTTAGAGGGGCTGAT
ATGCCGAGCATTACCCAGGGGGAGTCCTCATTCTGACCTCAAAGAAAGGACTGTATTGTCTGGCTCCATA
ATGCAGGGGACACCAAGAGCAACAACTGAAAGCTTTGAAGATGGCCTTAAATATCCCAAACAAATTAAAA
GGGAAAGTCCTCCCATACGAGCATTTGAAGGTGCCATTACCAAAGGAAAACCATATGATGGCATCACCAC
CATCAAAGAAATGGGGCGTTCCATTCATGAGATTCCAAGGCAAGATATTTTAACTCAGGAAAGTCGGAAA
ACTCCAGAAGTGGTCCAGAGCACACGGCCGATAATTGAGGGTTCCATTTCCCAGGGCACACCAATAAAGT
TTGACAACAACTCAGGTCAATCTGCCATCAAACACAATGTCAAATCCTTAATCACGGGGCCTAGCAAACT
ATCCCGTGGAATGCCTCCGCTGGAAATTGTGCCAGAGAACATAAAAGTGGTAGAACGGGGAAAATATGAG
GATGTGAAAGCAGGCGAGACCGTGCGTTCCCGGCACACGTCAGTGGTAAGCTCTGGCCCCTCCGTTCTTA
GGTCCACACTGCATGAAGCTCCCAAAGCACAACTGAGCCCTGGGATTTATGATGACACCAGTGCACGGAG
GACCCCTGTGAGTTATCAAAACACCATGTCCAGAGGCTCACCCATGATGAACAGAACTTCTGATGTTACA
ATTTCTTCTAACAAGTCTACCAATCATGAAAGGAAATCGACACTGACCCCTACCCAGAGGGAAAGTATCC
CAGCGAAGTCTCCAGTGCCTGGGGTGGACCCTGTCGTGAGCCACAGTCCGTTTGATCCCCATCACAGAGG
CAGCACTGCAGGCGAGGTTTATCGGAGCCACCTGCCCACGCACTTGGATCCAGCCATGCCTTTTCACAGG
GCTTTGGATCCTGCAGCGGCTGCTTACCTGTTTCAGAGACAGCTTTCACCAACTCCAGGTTACCCAAGTC
AGTATCAGCTTTACGCAATGGAGAACACAAGACAGACAATCTTAAATGATTACATTACCTCACAACAGAT
GCAAGTGAACTTGCGTCCAGATGTGGCCAGAGGACTCTCCCCAAGAGAGCAGCCACTGGGTCTCCCATAC
CCAGCAACGAGAGGAATCATTGACCTGACCAATATGCCTCCAACAATTTTAGTGCCTCATCCAGGGGGAA
CAAGCACTCCTCCCATGGACAGAATCACTTATATTCCTGGTACACAGATTACTTTCCCTCCCAGGCCGTA
CAACTCTGCTTCCATGTCTCCAGGACACCCAACACACCTTGCAGCTGCTGCAAGTGCTGAGAGGGAACGG
GAACGGGAGCGGGAGAAGGAGCGGGAGCGGGAACGGATTGCTGCAGCTTCCTCCGACCTCTACCTGCGGC
CAGGCTCAGAACAGCCTGGCCGACCTGGCAGTCATGGATATGTTCGCTCCCCTTCCCCTTCAGTAAGAAC
TCAGGAGACCATGTTGCAACAGAGACCCAGTGTTTTCCAAGGAACCAATGGAACCAGTGTAATCACACCT
TTGGATCCAACTGCTCAGCTACGAATCATGCCACTGCCTGCTGGGGGCCCTTCAATAAGCCAAGGCCTGC
CAGCCTCCCGTTACAACACTGCTGCGGATGCCCTGGCTGCTCTTGTGGATGCTGCAGCTTCTGCACCCCA
GATGGATGTGTCCAAAACAAAAGAGATATCTTCTCACAGGTATGAAACACCTAGCGATGCTATTGAGGTG
ATAAGTCCTGCCAGCTCACCTGCGCCACCCCAGGAGAAACTGCAGACCTATCAGCCAGAGGTTGTTAAGG
CAAATCAAGCGGAAAATGATCCTACCAGACAATATGAAGGACCATTACATCACTATCGACCACAGCAGGA
ATCACCATCTCCCCAACAACAGCTGCCCCCTTCTTCACAGGCAGAGGGAATGGGGCAAGTGCCCAGGACC
CATCGGCTGATCACACTTGCTGATCACATCTGTCAAATTATCACACAAGATTTTGCTAGAAATCAAGTTT
CCTCGCAGACTCCCCAGCAGCCTCCTACTTCTACATTCCAGAACTCACCTTCTGCTTTGGTATCTACACC
TGTGAGGACTAAAACATCAAACCGTTACAGCCCAGAATCCCAGGCTCAGTCTGTCCATCATCAAAGACCA
GGTTCAAGGGTCTCTCCAGAAAATCTTGTGGACAAATCCAGGGGAAGTAGGCCTGGAAAATCCCCAGAGA
GGAGTCACGTCTCTTCGGAGCCCTACGAGCCCATCTCCCCACCCCAGGTTCCGGTTGTGCATGAGAAACA
GGACAGCTTGCTGCTCTTGTCTCAGAGGGGCGCAGAGCCTGCAGAGCAGAGGAATGATGCCCGCTCACCA
GGGAGTATAAGCTACTTGCCTTCATTCTTCACCAAGCTTGAAAATACATCACCCATGGTTAAATCAAAGA
AGCAGGAGATTTTTCGTAAGTTGAACTCCTCTGGTGGAGGTGACTCTGATATGGCAGCTGCTCAGCCAGG
AACTGAGATCTTTAATCTGCCAGCAGTTACTACGTCAGGCTCAGTTAGCTCTAGAGGCCATTCTTTTGCT
GATCCTGCCAGTAATCTTGGGCTGGAAGACATTATCAGGAAGGCTCTCATGGGAAGCTTTGATGACAAAG
TTGAGGATCATGGAGTTGTCATGTCCCAGCCTATGGGAGTAGTGCCTGGTACTGCCAACACCTCAGTTGT
GACCAGTGGTGAGACACGAAGAGAGGAAGGGGACCCATCACCTCATTCAGGAGGAGTTTGCAAACCAAAG
CTGATCAGCAAGTCAAACAGCAGGAAATCTAAGTCTCCTATACCTGGGCAAGGCTACTTAGGAACGGAAC
GGCCCTCTTCAGTCTCCTCTGTACATTCAGAAGGGGATTACCATAGGCAGACGCCAGGGTGGGCCTGGGA
AGACAGGCCCTCTTCAACAGGCTCAACTCAGTTTCCTTATAACCCTCTGACTATGCGGATGCTCAGCAGT
ACTCCACCAACACCGATTGCATGTGCTCCCTCTGCGGTGAACCAAGCAGCTCCTCACCAACAGAACAGGA
TCTGGGAGCGAGAGCCTGCCCCACTGCTCTCAGCACAGTACGAGACCCTGTCGGATAGTGATGACTAGTA
ATGAACTAGTCCGTAACTTGAAAGTATTTCGATTTCTTGGCTTTATATATCTTGTGGAAAGGACGACTGG
TAATCGCGCATAACCAAACAACGCGTTAAGTCGACAATCAACCTCTGGATTACAAAATTTGTGAAAGATT
GACTGGTATTCTTAACTATGTTGCTCCTTTTACGCTATGTGGATACGCTGCTTTAATGCCTTTGTATCAT
GCTATTGCTTCCCGTATGGCTTTCATTTTCTCCTCCTTGTATAAATCCTGGTTGCTGTCTCTTTATGAGG
AGTTGTGGCCCGTTGTCAGGCAACGTGGCGTGGTGTGCACTGTGTTTGCTGACGCAACCCCCACTGGTTG
GGGCATTGCCACCACCTGTCAGCTCCTTTCCGGGACTTTCGCTTTCCCCCTCCCTATTGCCACGGCGGAA
CTCATCGCCGCCTGCCTTGCCCGCTGCTGGACAGGGGCTCGGCTGTTGGGCACTGACAATTCCGTGGTGT
TGTCGGGGAAATCATCGTCCTTTCCTTGGCTGCTCGCCTGTGTTGCCACCTGGATTCTGCGCGGGACGTC
CTTCTGCTACGTCCCTTCGGCCCTCAATCCAGCGGACCTTCCTTCCCGCGGCCTGCTGCCGGCTCTGCGG
CCTCTTCCGCGTCTTCGCCTTCGCCCTCAGACGAGTCGGATCTCCCTTTGGGCCGCCTCCCCGCGTCGAC
TTTAAGACCAATGACTTACAAGGCAGCTGTAGATCTTAGCCACTTTTTAAAAGAAAAGGGGGGACTGGAA
GGGCTAATTCACTCCCAACGAAGACAAGATCTGCTTTTTGCTTGTACTGGGTCTCTCTGGTTAGACCAGA
TCTGAGCCTGGGAGCTCTCTGGCTAACTAGGGAACCCACTGCTTAAGCCTCAATAAAGCTTGCCTTGAGT
GCTTCAAGTAGTGTGTGCCCGTCTGTTGTGTGACTCTGGTAACTAGAGATCCCTCAGACCCTTTTAGTCA
GTGTGGAAAATCTCTAGCAGTACGTATAGTAGTTCATGTCATCTTATTATTCAGTATTTATAACTTGCAA
AGAAATGAATATCAGAGAGTGAGAGGAACTTGTTTATTGCAGCTTATAATGGTTACAAATAAAGCAATAG
CATCACAAATTTCACAAATAAAGCATTTTTTTCACTGCATTCTAGTTGTGGTTTGTCCAAACTCATCAAT
GTATCTTATCATGTCTGGCTCTAGCTATCCCGCCCCTAACTCCGCCCATCCCGCCCCTAACTCCGCCCAG
TTCCGCCCATTCTCCGCCCCATGGCTGACTAATTTTTTTTATTTATGCAGAGGCCGAGGCCGCCTCGGCC
TCTGAGCTATTCCAGAAGTAGTGAGGAGGCTTTTTTGGAGGCCTAGGGACGTACCCAATTCGCCCTATAG
TGAGTCGTATTACGCGCGCTCACTGGCCGTCGTTTTACAACGTCGTGACTGGGAAAACCCTGGCGTTACC
CAACTTAATCGCCTTGCAGCACATCCCCCTTTCGCCAGCTGGCGTAATAGCGAAGAGGCCCGCACCGATC
GCCCTTCCCAACAGTTGCGCAGCCTGAATGGCGAATGGG
[124 nt withheld, positions 12710-12833]
C
[91 nt withheld, positions 12835-12925]
A
[49 nt withheld, positions 12927-12975]
CCTTTGACGTTGGAGTCCACGTTCTTT
[37 nt withheld, positions 13003-13039]
ACCCTATCTCGGTCTATTCTTTTGATTTATAAGGGATTTTGCCGATTTCGGCCTATTGGTTAAAAAATGA
GCTGATTTAACAAAAATTTAACGCGAATTTTAACAAAATATTAACGCTTACAATTTAGGTGGCACTTTTC
GGGGAAATGTGCGCGGAACCCCTATTTGTTTATTTTTCTAAATACATTCAAATATGTATCCGCTCATGAG
ACAATAACCCTGATAAATGCTTCAATAATATTGAAAAAGGAAGAGTATGAGTATTCAACATTTCCGTGTC
GCCCTTATTCCCTTTTTTGCGGCATTTTGCCTTCCTGTTTTTGCTCACCCAGAAACGCTGGTGAAAGTAA
AAGATGCTGAAGATCAGTTGGGTGCACGAGTGGGTTACATCGAACTGGATCTCAACAGCGGTAAGATCCT
TGAGAGTTTTCGCCCCGAAGAACGTTTTCCAATGATGAGCACTTTTAAAGTTCTGCTATGTGGCGCGGTA
TTATCCCGTATTGACGCCGGGCAAGAGCAACTCGGTCGCCGCATACACTATTCTCAGAATGACTTGGTTG
AGTACTCACCAGTCACAGAAAAGCATCTTACGGATGGCATGACAGTAAGAGAATTATGCAGTGCTGCCAT
AACCATGAGTGATAACACTGCGGCCAACTTACTTCTGACAACGATCGGAGGACCGAAGGAGCTAACCGCT
TTTTTGCACAACATGGGGGATCATGTAACTCGCCTTGATCGTTGGGAACCGGAGCTGAATGAAGCCATAC
CAAACGACGAGCGTGACACCACGATGCCTGTAGCAATGGCAACAACGTTGCGCAAACTATTAACTGGCGA
ACTACTTACTCTAGCTTCCCGGCAACAATTAATAGACTGGATGGAGGCGGATAAAGTTGCAGGACCACTT
CTGCGCTCGGCCCTTCCGGCTGGCTGGTTTATTGCTGATAAATCTGGAGCCGGTGAGCGTGGGTCTCGCG
GTATCATTGCAGCACTGGGGCCAGATGGTAAGCCCTCCCGTATCGTAGTTATCTACACGACGGGGAGTCA
GGCAACTATGGATGAACGAAATAGACAGATCGCTGAGATAGGTGCCTCACTGATTAAGCATTGGTAACTG
TCAGACCAAGTTTACTCATATATACTTTAGATTGATTTAAAACTTCATTTTTAATTTAAAAGGATCTAGG
TGAAGATCCTTTTTGATAATCTCATGACCAAAATCCCTTAACGTGAGTTTTCGTTCCACTGAGCGTCAGA
CCCCGTAGAAAAGATCAAAGGATCTTCTTGAGATCCTTTTTTTCTGCGCGTAATCTGCTGCTTGCAAACA
AAAAAACCACCGCTACCAGCGGTGGTTTGTTTGCCGGATCAAGAGCTACCAACTCTTTTTCCGAAGGTAA
CTGGCTTCAGCAGAGCGCAGATACCAAATACTGTTCTTCTAGTGTAGCCGTAGTTAGGCCACCACTTCAA
GAACTCTGTAGCACCGCCTACATACCTCGCTCTGCTAATCCTGTTACCAGTGGCTGCTGCCAGTGGCGAT
AAGTCGTGTCTTACCGGGTTGGACTCAAGACGATAGTTACCGGATAAGGCGCAGCGGTCGGGCTGAACGG
GGGGTTCGTGCACACAGCCCAGCTTGGAGCGAACGACCTACACCGAACTGAGATACCTACAGCGTGAGCT
ATGAGAAAGCGCCACGCTTCCCGAAGGGAGAAAGGCGGACAGGTATCCGGTAAGCGGCAGGGTCGGAACA
GGAGAGCGCACGAGGGAGCTTCCAGGGGGAAACGCCTGGTATCTTTATAGTCCTGTCGGGTTTCGCCACC
TCTGACTTGAGCGTCGATTTTTGTGATGCTCGTCAGGGGGGCGGAGCCTATGGAAAAACGCCAGCAACGC
GGCCTTTTTACGGTTCCTGGCCTTTTGCTGGCCTTTTGCTCACATGTTCTTTCCTGCGTTATCCCCTGAT
TCTGTGGATAACCGTATTACCGCCTTTGAGTGAGCTGATACCGCTCGCCGCAGCCGAACGACCGAGCGCA
GCGAGTCAGTGAGCGAGGAAGCGGAAGAGCGCCCAATACGCAAACCGCCTCTCCCCGCGCGTTGGCCGAT
TCATTAATGCAGCTGGCACGACAGGTTTCCCGACTGGAAAGCGGGCAGTGAGCGCAACGCAATTAATGTG
AGTTAGCTCACTCATTAGGCACCCCAGGCTTTACACTTTATGCTTCCGGCTCGTATGTTGTGTGGAATTG
TGAGCGGATAACAATTTCACACAGGAAACAGCTATGACCATGATTACGCCAAGCGCGCAATTAACCCTCA
CTAAAGGGAACAAAAGCTGGAGCTGCAAGC
Features (pLannotate 1.2.2; 31 found; start..end, strand, type, name):
      5..231     +  promoter       RSV promoter: Rous sarcoma virus enhancer/promoter
    232..412     +  LTR            5' LTR (truncated): truncated 5' long terminal repeat (LTR) from HIV-1
    459..584     +  misc_feature   HIV-1 Ψ: packaging signal of human immunodeficiency virus type 1
    568..931     +  CDS            HIV-1 gag (fragment): gag protein from human immunodeficiency virus 1; gag
   1077..1310    +  misc_feature   RRE: The Rev response element (RRE) of HIV-1 allows for Rev-dependent mRNA export from the nucleus to the cytoplasm.
   1687..1713    +  CDS            Rev (fragment): human immunodeficiency virus 1 (HIV-1) Rev protein; rev; enhances nuclear export of unspliced and incompletely spliced viral mRNAs
   1720..1743    +  promoter       SV40 promoter (fragment): SV40 early promoter
   1744..1815    +  promoter       SV40 promoter (fragment): SV40 enhancer and early promoter
   1839..1974    +  rep_origin     SV40 ori: SV40 origin of replication
   2020..2616    +  CDS            PuroR (fragment): puromycin N-acetyltransferase; pac from Streptomyces; confers resistance to puromycin
   2665..2782    +  misc_feature   cPPT/CTS: central polypurine tract and central termination sequence of HIV-1
   2847..2913    +  CDS            small t antigen (fragment): SV40 (simian virus 40) small t antigen
   2920..4098    +  promoter       EF-1α promoter: strong constitutive promoter for human elongation factor EF-1α
   4115..11125   +  CDS            NCOR1: NCOR1_HUMAN - Also known as KIAA1047. Experimental evidence at protein level: Swiss-Prot protein existence level 1. Mediates transcriptional repression by certain nuclear receptors (PubMed:20812024). Part of a complex which promotes histone deacetylation and the formation of repressive chromatin structures which may impede the access of basal transcription factors. Participates in the transcriptional repressor activity produced by BCL6. Recruited by ZBTB7A to the androgen response elements/ARE on target genes, negatively regulates androgen receptor signaling and androgen-induced cell prolifera
  11141..11194   +  promoter       U6 promoter (fragment): RNA polymerase III promoter for human U6 snRNA
  11236..11824   +  misc_feature   WPRE: woodchuck hepatitis virus posttranscriptional regulatory element
  11875..11894   +  misc_feature   cPPT/CTS (fragment): central polypurine tract and central termination sequence of HIV-1
  11896..12129   +  LTR            3' LTR (ΔU3): self-inactivating 3' long terminal repeat (LTR) from HIV-1
  12207..12328   +  polyA_signal   SV40 poly(A) signal: SV40 polyadenylation signal
  12368..12503   +  rep_origin     SV40 ori: SV40 origin of replication
  12524..12542   -  promoter       T7 promoter: promoter for bacteriophage T7 RNA polymerase
  12550..12705   +  CDS            lacZα (fragment): LacZα fragment of β-galactosidase; lacZ fragment
  12710..13138   +  rep_origin     f1 ori (sequence partly withheld): f1 bacteriophage origin of replication; arrow indicates direction of (+) strand synthesis
  13191..13295   +  promoter       AmpR promoter: bla
  13296..14156   +  CDS            AmpR: β-lactamase; bla; confers resistance to ampicillin, carbenicillin, and related antibiotics
  14327..14915   +  rep_origin     ori: high-copy-number ColE1/pMB1/pBR322/pUC origin of replication
  15098..15190   +  CDS            lacI (fragment): lac repressor; lacI; The lac repressor binds to the lac operator to inhibit transcription in E. coli. This inhibition can be relieved by adding lactose or isopropyl-β-D-thiogalactopyranoside (IPTG).
  15203..15224   +  protein_bind   CAP binding site: CAP binding activates transcription in the presence of cAMP. E. coli catabolite activator protein
  15239..15269   +  promoter       lac promoter: promoter for the E. coli lac operon
  15273..15295   +  protein_bind   lac operator (fragment): The lac repressor binds to the lac operator to inhibit transcription in E. coli. This inhibition can be relieved by adding lactose or isopropyl-β-D-thiogalactopyranoside (IPTG). lac repressor encoded by lacI
  15338..15356   +  promoter       T3 promoter: promoter for bacteriophage T3 RNA polymerase
