[The description below was written by a language model from this plasmid's Addgene catalogue record and pLannotate feature annotations shown in this document.]
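Description:
TFORF0707 is a lentiviral mammalian expression plasmid built on the pLX_TRC317 backbone and carrying the human NCOR1 open reading frame, one member of a barcoded transcription factor ORF collection. It is maintained in E. coli through a high-copy ColE1/pUC-type origin and an ampicillin resistance gene (β-lactamase). An f1 origin and remnants of a lacZα/lac promoter cloning region flanked by T7 and T3 promoters are also present in the bacterial portion. The sequenced record is about 15.4 kb, consistent with an 8.3 kb backbone plus a roughly 7.1 kb insert. The depositor notes that the plasmid may recombine, which is plausible given its size and repeated LTR sequences.

The viral cassette follows a third-generation, self-inactivating design. An RSV promoter drives a truncated HIV-1 5' LTR, followed by the Ψ packaging signal with a gag fragment, the Rev response element and a cPPT/CTS. It is closed by a ΔU3 3' LTR and an SV40 polyadenylation signal. Within the transfer region, an SV40 early promoter drives puromycin N-acetyltransferase for selection of transduced cells. Downstream, the strong constitutive EF-1α promoter drives NCOR1, a nuclear receptor corepressor that promotes histone deacetylation and repressive chromatin. A WPRE after the ORF enhances transcript stability and expression. According to the catalogue, each construct carries a unique 24-bp barcode, although the feature table does not annotate it. A short U6 promoter fragment lies between the ORF and the WPRE, and its role is not stated. The construct is intended for NCOR1 overexpression, including pooled screens in which the barcode identifies the delivered factor.
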