Addgene plasmid #143889: TFORF0707
Purpose: Lentiviral vector for overexpressing transcription factor ORFs with unique 24-bp barcodes. Barcodes facilitate identification of transcription factors in pooled screens.
Depositing lab: Feng Zhang. Depositing organization: Broad Institute. Publication: A transcription factor atlas of directed differentiation. Joung J, Ma S, Tay T, Geiger-Schuller KR, Kirchgatterer PC, Verdine VK, Guo B, Arias-Garcia MA, Allen WE, Singh A, Kuksenko O, Abudayyeh OO, Gootenberg JS, Fu Z, Macrae RK, Buenrostro JD, Regev A, Zhang F. Cell. 2023 Jan 5;186(1):209-229.e26. doi: 10.1016/j.cell.2022.11.026. PubMed 36608654.
Backbone
  Vector backbone: pLX_TRC317
  Backbone manufacturer: Broad Institute Genetic Perturbation Platform
  Backbone size w/o insert (bp): 8264
  Vector type: Mammalian Expression, Lentiviral
  Selectable markers: Puromycin
Growth in bacteria
  Bacterial resistance: Ampicillin, 100 μg/mL
  Growth temperature: 37°C
  Growth strain: NEB Stable
  Copy number: High Copy
Gene/Insert
  Gene/Insert name: NCOR1
  Species: H. sapiens (human)
  Insert size (bp): 7115
  Entrez Gene: NCOR1 (a.k.a. N-CoR, N-CoR1, PPP1R109, TRAC1, hN-CoR)
  Promoter: EF1a
  Cloning method: Unknown
  Sequencing primers: 5′ GGGTGGAGACTGAAGTTAGGCCAG; 3′ CACATAGCGTAAAAGGAGCAACATAG
Terms and licenses: Academic/Nonprofit Terms; Industry Terms: Not Available to Industry
Depositor comments: NM_001190440,XM_011524086,ENST00000395851 . The transcription factor ORF portion of this plasmid was synthesized by Genewiz. Please test multiple small colonies in case of plasmid recombination. To make this collection available in a timely manner, a portion of this collection was not fully sequenced by Addgene. If an Addgene verified full plasmid sequence is not available, please contact us prior to placing an order to request the full sequence.
How to cite: TFORF0707 was a gift from Feng Zhang (Addgene plasmid # 143889 ; http://n2t.net/addgene:143889 ; RRID:Addgene_143889)
