>Addgene plasmid #143889 | TFORF0707 | depositor partial sequence | sequence record 283794 | Insert
ACCGCCACCATGTCAAGTTCAGGTTATCCTCCCAACCAAGGAGCATTCAGCACAGAACAAAGTCGTTATC
CTCCTCACTCTGTCCAGTATACATTTCCCAACACCCGCCACCAGCAGGAGTTCGCAGTCCCTGATTATCG
TTCCTCTCATCTTGAAGTGAGTCAGGCATCACAGCTTTTGCAGCAACAGCAGCAGCAACAGCTTCGAAGG
CGACCTTCCTTGCTTTCAGAATTTCACCCAGGTTCTGACAGGCCTCAAGAAAGGAGAACTAGTTATGAAC
CGTTTCATCCAGGCCCATCCCCAGTGGATCATGATTCACTGGAATCGAAGCGACCACGTCTGGAACAGGT
TTCTGATTCTCATTTTCAGCGTGTCAGTGCTGCGGTTTTGCCTTTAGTGCACCCGCTGCCAGAAGGGCTG
AGGGCTTCTGCAGATGCTAAGAAGGATCCAGCATTCGGAGGCAAACATGAAGCTCCATCCTCTCCAATTT
CGGGGCAACCATGTGGAGATGATCAAAATGCTTCACCTTCAAAACTCTCAAAGGAAGAGTTAATACAGAG
TATGGATCGTGTAGATCGAGAAATTGCAAAAGTAGAACAGCAGATCCTTAAACTGAAAAAGAAACAACAA
CAGCTTGAAGAAGAGGCAGCTAAACCTCCTGAGCCTGAGAAGCCCGTGTCCCCTCCTCCTGTGGAGCAGA
AACACCGCAGTATTGTCCAAATTATTTATGATGAGAATCGGAAAAAAGCAGAAGAAGCTCATAAAATTTT
TGAAGGTCTTGGCCCAAAAGTTGAACTGCCACTGTATAACCAGCCATCAGATACCAAGGTGTACCATGAG
AACATCAAGACAAACCAGGTGATGAGGAAAAAACTCATTTTATTTTTTAAAAGAAGAAATCATGCAAGAA
AACAAAGGGAACAAAAAATCTGCCAGCGTTATGATCAGCTCATGGAGGCATGGGAGAAAAAAGTGGACAG
AATAGAAAATAATCCTCGGAGGAAAGCTAAAGAAAGCAAAACAAGGGAATACTATGAAAAGCAGTTTCCA
GAAATTCGAAAACAAAGAGAACAGCAAGAAAGATTTCAGCGAGTTGGGCAGAGGGGAGCTGGTCTTTCAG
CCACCATTGCTAGGAGTGAGCATGAGATTTCTGAAATTATTGATGGGCTCTCTGAGCAGGAGAATAATGA
GAAACAAATGCGGCAGCTCTCTGTGATTCCACCTATGATGTTTGATGCAGAACAAAGACGAGTCAAGTTC
ATTAACATGAATGGGCTTATGGAGGACCCTATGAAAGTGTATAAAGATAGGCAGTTTATGAATGTTTGGA
CTGACCATGAAAAGGAGATCTTTAAGGACAAGTTTATCCAGCATCCAAAAAACTTTGGACTAATTGCATC
ATACTTGGAGAGGAAGAGTGTTCCTGATTGTGTTTTGTATTACTATTTAACCAAGAAAAATGAGAATTAT
AAAGCCCTCGTCAGAAGGAATTATGGGAAACGCAGAGGCAGAAACCAGCAAATTGCTCGACCCTCGCAAG
AAGAAAAAGTAGAAGAAAAAGAAGAGGATAAAGCAGAAAAAACAGAAAAAAAAGAAGAAGAAAAGAAAGA
TGAAGAGGAAAAAGATGAAAAAGAAGACTCCAAAGAAAATACCAAGGAAAAGGACAAGATAGATGGTACA
GCAGAAGAAACTGAGGAAAGAGAGCAAGCCACACCCCGGGGGCGAAAGACTGCCAACAGTCAGGGCCGCC
GTAAGGGCCGGATCACCAGGTCCATGACAAACGAAGCTGCAGCTGCCAGTGCTGCAGCCGCAGCGGCTAC
TGAAGAGCCCCCACCACCTCTGCCACCGCCACCAGAACCCATTTCTACAGAGCCTGTGGAGACCTCTCGA
TGGACAGAAGAAGAAATGGAAGTTGCTAAAAAAGGTCTAGTAGAACATGGTCGTAACTGGGCAGCAATTG
CTAAAATGGTGGGAACGAAAAGTGAAGCTCAATGTAAAAACTTCTATTTTAACTATAAAAGGCGACACAA
TCTTGACAACCTCTTACAGCAGCATAAACAGAAAACTTCACGAAAACCTCGTGAAGAGCGAGATGTGTCT
CAATGTGAAAGTGTCGCTTCCACTGTTTCTGCTCAGGAGGATGAAGATATTGAAGCCTCCAATGAAGAAG
AAAATCCAGAAGACAGCGAAGGTGCAGAAAATAGTTCTGATACAGAAAGTGCTCCTTCTCCTTCACCAGT
TGAAGCTGTCAAGCCCAGCGAGGACAGTCCTGAAAATGCTACTTCTCGAGGAAACACAGAACCTGCGGTT
GAGCTTGAGCCCACCACGGAAACTGCACCCAGTACATCTCCCTCCTTAGCAGTTCCAAGTACAAAACCAG
CTGAAGATGAAAGTGTGGAGACCCAGGTGAATGACAGCATCAGTGCTGAGACAGCAGAGCAGATGGATGT
AGATCAGCAGGAGCACAGTGCTGAAGAGGGTTCTGTTTGTGATCCCCCACCCGCTACCAAAGCTGACTCT
GTGGACGTTGAAGTGAGGGTGCCAGAAAACCATGCATCTAAAGTTGAAGGTGATAATACCAAAGAAAGAG
ACTTGGATAGAGCCAGTGAGAAGGTGGAACCTAGAGATGAAGATTTGGTGGTAGCTCAGCAAATAAATGC
CCAAAGGCCCGAGCCCCAGTCAGACAATGATTCCAGTGCCACGTGCAGCGCTGATGAGGATGTGGATGGA
GAGCCAGAGAGGCAGAGAATGTTTCCTATGGACTCAAAGCCTTCACTGTTAAACCCCACTGGATCTATAC
TCGTCTCATCTCCGTTAAAACCAAATCCACTGGATCTGCCACAGCTTCAGCATCGAGCTGCTGTTATCCC
ACCAATGGTATCCTGCACCCCATGTAACATACCAATTGGAACCCCAGTGAGCGGCTATGCTCTCTACCAG
CGACACATTAAAGCAATGCATGAGTCAGCACTCCTGGAGGAGCAGCGGCAGAGACAAGAACAGATAGATT
TGGAATGTAGAAGTTCTACAAGTCCATGTGGCACATCCAAGAGTCCAAACAGAGAGTGGGAAGTCCTTCA
GCCTGCTCCACATCAAGTGATAACTAATCTCCCTGAAGGCGTTCGGCTTCCGACAACTCGACCAACCAGG
CCACCGCCCCCTCTCATCCCGTCATCCAAAACCACAGTGGCTTCAGAAAAACCATCTTTTATAATGGGAG
GCTCCATCTCACAGGGAACACCAGGCACTTATTTGACTTCTCATAATCAGGCTTCCTACACTCAAGAAAC
ACCCAAGCCGTCAGTGGGATCTATCTCTCTTGGACTGCCACGGCAACAGGAATCTGCCAAATCAGCTACT
TTGCCCTACATCAAGCAGGAAGAATTTTCTCCCCGAAGCCAAAACTCACAACCTGAGGGTCTGTTGGTCA
GGGCCCAACATGAAGGTGTAGTCAGAGGTACCGCAGGAGCCATACAAGAAGGAAGTATAACTCGGGGAAC
TCCAACCAGCAAAATTTCAGTGGAGAGCATTCCATCCCTACGGGGCTCTATCACTCAGGGCACCCCGGCT
CTGCCCCAGACTGGCATACCAACAGAGGCTTTGGTGAAGGGGTCCATTTCGAGAATGCCCATTGAAGACA
GCAGTCCTGAGAAAGGCAGAGAGGAAGCTGCATCCAAAGGCCATGTTATTTATGAAGGCAAAAGTGGACA
TATCTTGTCATATGATAATATTAAGAATGCCCGAGAAGGGACTAGGAGTCCAAGAACAGCTCATGAAATC
AGTTTAAAGAGAAGCTATGAATCAGTGGAAGGAAATATAAAGCAAGGGATGTCAATGAGGGAGTCTCCTG
TATCAGCACCGTTAGAGGGGCTGATATGCCGAGCATTACCCAGGGGGAGTCCTCATTCTGACCTCAAAGA
AAGGACTGTATTGTCTGGCTCCATAATGCAGGGGACACCAAGAGCAACAACTGAAAGCTTTGAAGATGGC
CTTAAATATCCCAAACAAATTAAAAGGGAAAGTCCTCCCATACGAGCATTTGAAGGTGCCATTACCAAAG
GAAAACCATATGATGGCATCACCACCATCAAAGAAATGGGGCGTTCCATTCATGAGATTCCAAGGCAAGA
TATTTTAACTCAGGAAAGTCGGAAAACTCCAGAAGTGGTCCAGAGCACACGGCCGATAATTGAGGGTTCC
ATTTCCCAGGGCACACCAATAAAGTTTGACAACAACTCAGGTCAATCTGCCATCAAACACAATGTCAAAT
CCTTAATCACGGGGCCTAGCAAACTATCCCGTGGAATGCCTCCGCTGGAAATTGTGCCAGAGAACATAAA
AGTGGTAGAACGGGGAAAATATGAGGATGTGAAAGCAGGCGAGACCGTGCGTTCCCGGCACACGTCAGTG
GTAAGCTCTGGCCCCTCCGTTCTTAGGTCCACACTGCATGAAGCTCCCAAAGCACAACTGAGCCCTGGGA
TTTATGATGACACCAGTGCACGGAGGACCCCTGTGAGTTATCAAAACACCATGTCCAGAGGCTCACCCAT
GATGAACAGAACTTCTGATGTTACAATTTCTTCTAACAAGTCTACCAATCATGAAAGGAAATCGACACTG
ACCCCTACCCAGAGGGAAAGTATCCCAGCGAAGTCTCCAGTGCCTGGGGTGGACCCTGTCGTGAGCCACA
GTCCGTTTGATCCCCATCACAGAGGCAGCACTGCAGGCGAGGTTTATCGGAGCCACCTGCCCACGCACTT
GGATCCAGCCATGCCTTTTCACAGGGCTTTGGATCCTGCAGCGGCTGCTTACCTGTTTCAGAGACAGCTT
TCACCAACTCCAGGTTACCCAAGTCAGTATCAGCTTTACGCAATGGAGAACACAAGACAGACAATCTTAA
ATGATTACATTACCTCACAACAGATGCAAGTGAACTTGCGTCCAGATGTGGCCAGAGGACTCTCCCCAAG
AGAGCAGCCACTGGGTCTCCCATACCCAGCAACGAGAGGAATCATTGACCTGACCAATATGCCTCCAACA
ATTTTAGTGCCTCATCCAGGGGGAACAAGCACTCCTCCCATGGACAGAATCACTTATATTCCTGGTACAC
AGATTACTTTCCCTCCCAGGCCGTACAACTCTGCTTCCATGTCTCCAGGACACCCAACACACCTTGCAGC
TGCTGCAAGTGCTGAGAGGGAACGGGAACGGGAGCGGGAGAAGGAGCGGGAGCGGGAACGGATTGCTGCA
GCTTCCTCCGACCTCTACCTGCGGCCAGGCTCAGAACAGCCTGGCCGACCTGGCAGTCATGGATATGTTC
GCTCCCCTTCCCCTTCAGTAAGAACTCAGGAGACCATGTTGCAACAGAGACCCAGTGTTTTCCAAGGAAC
CAATGGAACCAGTGTAATCACACCTTTGGATCCAACTGCTCAGCTACGAATCATGCCACTGCCTGCTGGG
GGCCCTTCAATAAGCCAAGGCCTGCCAGCCTCCCGTTACAACACTGCTGCGGATGCCCTGGCTGCTCTTG
TGGATGCTGCAGCTTCTGCACCCCAGATGGATGTGTCCAAAACAAAAGAGATATCTTCTCACAGGTATGA
AACACCTAGCGATGCTATTGAGGTGATAAGTCCTGCCAGCTCACCTGCGCCACCCCAGGAGAAACTGCAG
ACCTATCAGCCAGAGGTTGTTAAGGCAAATCAAGCGGAAAATGATCCTACCAGACAATATGAAGGACCAT
TACATCACTATCGACCACAGCAGGAATCACCATCTCCCCAACAACAGCTGCCCCCTTCTTCACAGGCAGA
GGGAATGGGGCAAGTGCCCAGGACCCATCGGCTGATCACACTTGCTGATCACATCTGTCAAATTATCACA
CAAGATTTTGCTAGAAATCAAGTTTCCTCGCAGACTCCCCAGCAGCCTCCTACTTCTACATTCCAGAACT
CACCTTCTGCTTTGGTATCTACACCTGTGAGGACTAAAACATCAAACCGTTACAGCCCAGAATCCCAGGC
TCAGTCTGTCCATCATCAAAGACCAGGTTCAAGGGTCTCTCCAGAAAATCTTGTGGACAAATCCAGGGGA
AGTAGGCCTGGAAAATCCCCAGAGAGGAGTCACGTCTCTTCGGAGCCCTACGAGCCCATCTCCCCACCCC
AGGTTCCGGTTGTGCATGAGAAACAGGACAGCTTGCTGCTCTTGTCTCAGAGGGGCGCAGAGCCTGCAGA
GCAGAGGAATGATGCCCGCTCACCAGGGAGTATAAGCTACTTGCCTTCATTCTTCACCAAGCTTGAAAAT
ACATCACCCATGGTTAAATCAAAGAAGCAGGAGATTTTTCGTAAGTTGAACTCCTCTGGTGGAGGTGACT
CTGATATGGCAGCTGCTCAGCCAGGAACTGAGATCTTTAATCTGCCAGCAGTTACTACGTCAGGCTCAGT
TAGCTCTAGAGGCCATTCTTTTGCTGATCCTGCCAGTAATCTTGGGCTGGAAGACATTATCAGGAAGGCT
CTCATGGGAAGCTTTGATGACAAAGTTGAGGATCATGGAGTTGTCATGTCCCAGCCTATGGGAGTAGTGC
CTGGTACTGCCAACACCTCAGTTGTGACCAGTGGTGAGACACGAAGAGAGGAAGGGGACCCATCACCTCA
TTCAGGAGGAGTTTGCAAACCAAAGCTGATCAGCAAGTCAAACAGCAGGAAATCTAAGTCTCCTATACCT
GGGCAAGGCTACTTAGGAACGGAACGGCCCTCTTCAGTCTCCTCTGTACATTCAGAAGGGGATTACCATA
GGCAGACGCCAGGGTGGGCCTGGGAAGACAGGCCCTCTTCAACAGGCTCAACTCAGTTTCCTTATAACCC
TCTGACTATGCGGATGCTCAGCAGTACTCCACCAACACCGATTGCATGTGCTCCCTCTGCGGTGAACCAA
GCAGCTCCTCACCAACAGAACAGGATCTGGGAGCGAGAGCCTGCCCCACTGCTCTCAGCACAGTACGAGA
CCCTGTCGGATAGTGATGACTAGTAATGAACTAGTCCGTAACTTGAAAGTATTTCGATTTCTTGGCTTTA
TATATCTTGTGGAAAGGACGACTGGTAATCGCGCATAACCAAACA
