>Addgene plasmid #143889 | TFORF0707 | depositor partial sequence | sequence record 283795 | Barcode
CTGGTAATCGCGCATAACCAAACA
